Addgene plasmid #26302: pBCN22-R4R3
Purpose: (Empty Backbone)
Depositing lab: Ben Lehner. Depositing organization: Centre for Genomic Regulation (CRG). Publication: Rapid selection of transgenic C. elegans using antibiotic resistance. Semple JI, Garcia-Verdugo R, Lehner B. Nat Methods. 2010 Sep;7(9):725-7. doi: 10.1038/nmeth.1495. Epub 2010 Aug 22. PubMed 20729840.
Backbone
  Vector backbone: pCG150
  Backbone size (bp): 7401
  Vector type: Worm Expression
  Selectable markers: Puromycin
Growth in bacteria
  Bacterial resistance: Chloramphenicol and Ampicillin, 25 & 100 μg/mL
  Growth temperature: 37°C
  Growth strain: DB3.1
  Growth instructions: Use DB3.1 E. coli (must be ccdB resistant). Note that ccdB Survival bacteria (Invitrogen) do not work for this plasmid.
  Copy number: Low Copy
Gene/Insert
  Gene/Insert name: None
  Cloning method: Restriction Enzyme; 5′ cloning site AttR4 (destroyed during cloning); 3′ cloning site AttR3 (destroyed during cloning)
  Sequencing primers: 5′ M13 Reverse; 3′ M13 (-21) Forward
Resource information
  A portion of this plasmid was derived from a plasmid made by: Puromycin resistance gene from pBabePuro (Addgene). rpl-28 promoter and let-858 3'UTR sequences from pPD129.57 vector (Addgene). mCherry gene from pCG144 (Seydoux lab, Addgene). Pharyngeal enhancer (C183) with minimal myo-2 promoter amplified from genomic DNA of AZ218 worms (Caenorhabditis Genetics Center).
Terms and licenses: Academic/Nonprofit Terms; Industry Terms: Not Available to Industry
Depositor comments: Use for puromycin selection of transgenes in C. elegans. This vector is identical to pBCN21-R4R3, but a 8xC183_minPmyo-2::mCherry::unc-54_3'UTR cassette was inserted in the backbone as an additional visual marker. This is a Gateway 3-fragment compatible destination vector. It contains AttR4 and AttR3 sites (not AttR1 and AttR2 sites as identified automatically by the Addgene algorithm).
How to cite: pBCN22-R4R3 was a gift from Ben Lehner (Addgene plasmid # 26302 ; http://n2t.net/addgene:26302 ; RRID:Addgene_26302)
