[The description below was written by a language model from this plasmid's Addgene catalogue record and pLannotate feature annotations shown in this document.]
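Description:
pBCN22-R4R3 is an empty Gateway destination vector for making transgenic Caenorhabditis elegans under puromycin selection, built on the pCG150 backbone (7,401 bp). It accepts three-fragment MultiSite Gateway assemblies: the recombination cassette is flanked by attR4 and attR3 sites, and the depositor notes explicitly that the site automated annotation labels attR1 is in fact attR4. Between these sites lie the ccdB toxin gene, a ccdA fragment and a chloramphenicol acetyltransferase gene with its promoter. An LR reaction therefore replaces this counter-selectable cassette with the user's promoter, gene and 3′UTR fragments, destroying the attR sites. Because of ccdB, the empty vector must be kept in a ccdB-tolerant E. coli strain. It is maintained with ampicillin (bla with its own promoter) and chloramphenicol, and it replicates from a ColE1/pMB1-type origin. The catalogue lists it as low copy, and only a short rop fragment is annotated.

The backbone carries two worm marker cassettes. The first is a puromycin N-acetyltransferase gene, which according to the record is combined with rpl-28 promoter and let-858 3′UTR sequences. It is annotated as three separate fragments; one gap matches a segment of a C. elegans-optimised GFP containing synthetic introns, suggesting that the coding sequence is interrupted by introns for worm expression. This cassette lets transgenic animals survive on puromycin. The second, which distinguishes this plasmid from the otherwise identical pBCN21-R4R3, is an mCherry reporter driven by eight copies of the C183 pharyngeal enhancer with a minimal myo-2 promoter and followed by the unc-54 3′UTR, giving a visual red marker. The worm promoters and UTRs are not annotated in the feature table and are known only from the depositor's notes.
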