Features (pLannotate 1.2.2; 22 found; start..end, strand, type, name):
    103..156     -  misc_feature   bom (fragment): basis of mobility region from pBR322
    533..1240    -  CDS            mCherry: mCherry is a basic (constitutively fluorescent) red fluorescent protein published in 2004, derived from Discosoma sp.. It is reported to be a very rapidly-maturing monomer with low acid sensitivity.
   1644..1667    +  misc_feature   MCS (fragment): pBluescript multiple cloning site
   2305..2503    +  CDS            PuroR (fragment): puromycin N-acetyltransferase; pac from Streptomyces; confers resistance to puromycin
   2554..2754    +  CDS            PuroR (fragment): puromycin N-acetyltransferase; pac from Streptomyces; confers resistance to puromycin
   2755..2805    +  CDS            mEGFP (fragment): monomeric enhanced GFP, optimized with synthetic introns for expression in C. elegans
   2806..3006    +  CDS            PuroR (fragment): puromycin N-acetyltransferase; pac from Streptomyces alboniger; confers resistance to puromycin
   3411..3446    -  misc_feature   MCS (fragment): pBluescript multiple cloning site
   3448..3499    -  misc_feature   bom (fragment): basis of mobility region from pBR322
   3601..3636    -  CDS            rop (fragment): Rop protein, which maintains plasmids at low copy number; rop
   3731..3835    +  promoter       AmpR promoter: bla
   3836..4696    +  CDS            AmpR: β-lactamase; bla; confers resistance to ampicillin, carbenicillin, and related antibiotics
   4867..5455    +  rep_origin     ori: high-copy-number ColE1/pMB1/pBR322/pUC origin of replication
   5636..5656    +  protein_bind   attB4: mutant version of attB; core recombination site for the Gateway® BP reaction BP Clonase™
   5640..5759    +  protein_bind   attR1: mutant version of attR; recombination site for the Gateway® LR reaction LR Clonase™
   5800..6105    -  CDS            ccdB: CcdB, a bacterial toxin that poisons DNA gyrase; ccdB; Plasmids containing the ccdB gene cannot be propagated in standard E. coli strains.
   6110..6268    -  CDS            ccdA (fragment): CCDA_ECO57 - Also known as H, letA. Experimental evidence at protein level: Swiss-Prot protein existence level 1. Antitoxin component of a type II toxin-antitoxin (TA) system which inhibits the post-segregational killing (PSK) of plasmid-free cells, also referred to as a plasmid addiction system. Binds to and blocks the activity of CcdB; will also remove bound CcdB protein from the CcdB-GyrA complex by forming a CcdA-CcdB complex, a process termed rejuvenation. Functions as a transcriptional corepressor for the ccdAB operon, repression also requires CcdB (By similarity). From Escherichia coli
   6425..7105    -  CDS            CmR: chloramphenicol acetyltransferase confers resistance to chloramphenicol
   7106..7135    -  promoter       cat promoter (fragment): promoter of the E. coli cat gene encoding chloramphenicol acetyltransferase
   7159..7189    -  promoter       lac UV5 promoter: E. coli lac promoter with an "up" mutation
   7214..7337    -  protein_bind   attR3: mutant version of attR; recombination site for the Gateway® LR reaction LR Clonase™
   7341..97      +  CDS            lacZα (fragment) (across the origin): LacZα fragment of β-galactosidase; lacZ fragment
>Addgene plasmid #26302 | pBCN22-R4R3 | depositor full sequence | sequence record 12386 | Author sequence
TCGCCTTGCAGCACATCCCCCTTTCGCCAGCTGGCGTAATAGCGAAGAGGCCCGCACCGATCGCCCTTCC
CAACAGTTGCGCAGCCTGAATGGCGAATGGCGCCTGATGCGGTATTTTCTCCTTACGCATCTGTGCGGTA
TTTCACACCGCATATGCCGGGCCCTGTGTGCGGTTTTTTCTATGATGTTTCAAAAAAATTTATCAGAAGT
AAAAAACATAAGAAGTGTACACAGAACATTGTGTAGATTTTGGGATAGAATTATTATTAATGGGGGGAGG
GAGCACAATTTTTTTCGACTTTTTATTACGAATTAATTCTATTTTTGAATCTACACAATTTCATTGTTAG
AGGTGACTTAAAAGAAGCTAAAAAACAAAGAAATTAAGAGAAGTTTTTTGATAATAACAAAAATAGGGGG
TGGGAGCACAGGGAGAAAGAGCATGTAGGGATGTTGAAGAGTAATTGGACTTAGAAGTCAGAGGCACGGG
CGCGAGATGGCGATCTGATGACAGCGGCCGATGCGGAGCTTACTTGTACAGCTCGTCCATGCCGCCGGTG
GAGTGGCGGCCCTCGGCGCGTTCGTACTGTTCCACGATGGTGTAGTCCTCGTTGTGGGAGGTGATGTCCA
ACTTGATGTTGACGTTGTAGGCGCCGGGCAGCTGCACGGGCTTCTTGGCCTTGTAGGTGGTCTTGACCTC
AGCGTCGTAGTGGCCGCCGTCCTTCAGCTTCAGCCTCTGCTTGATCTCGCCCTTCAGGGCGCCGTCCTCG
GGGTACATCCGCTCGGAGGAGGCCTCCCAGCCCATGGTCTTCTTCTGCATTACGGGGCCGTCGGAGGGGA
AGTTGGTGCCGCGCAGCTTCACCTTGTAGATGAACTCGCCGTCCTGCAGGGAGGAGTCCTGGGTCACGGT
CACCACGCCGCCGTCCTCGAAGTTCATCACGCGCTCCCACTTGAAGCCCTCGGGGAAGGACAGCTTCAAG
TAGTCGGGGATGTCGGCGGGGTGCTTCACGTAGGCCTTGGAGCCGTACATGAACTGAGGGGACAGGATGT
CCCAGGCGAAGGGCAGGGGGCCACCCTTGGTCACCTTCAGCTTGGCGGTCTGGGTGCCCTCGTAGGGGCG
GCCCTCGCCCTCGCCCTCGATCTCGAACTCGTGGCCGTTCACGGAGCCCTCCATGTGCACCTTGAAGCGC
ATGAACTCCTTGATGATGGCCATGTTATCCTCCTCGCCCTTGCTCACCATGGTCGAGGGTTAAAATGAAA
AGTGGTGGAGAGAAGTCAACCGCTCGGTGGGATGCGCGAGCCTGGAGATAACTTTGATTTTCGGCGAGCC
CTTCTTTTTCCCTGGGTGGGTGGATTGGGAGGCGGGGATATCCAATTGTAATTCTAGGTAGCTGAAAAGT
GTCTAGAGTCGACCAAGTCTCGTTGTTTGCCGTCGGATGTCTGCCCAAGTCTCGTTGTTTGCCGTCGGAT
GTCTGCCCAAGTCTCGTTGTTTGCCGTCGGATGTCTGCCCAAGTCTCGTTGTTTGCCGTCGGATGTCTGC
CCAAGTCTCGTTGTTTGCCGTCGGATGTCTGCCCAAGTCTCGTTGTTTGCCGTCGGATGTCTGCCCAAGT
CTCGTTGTTTGCCGTCGGATGTCTGCCCAAGGCCTGCAGGAATTCGATATCAAGCTTGGTACCGAGCTCG
GGGGCCCCCCTCGAGGGGAGAAAATGCGGAGAGAAGAACCCAGCATCTTAATAAAATTATATAATTTTGA
ATAAAATCAAATTAAAAATAAGATTAATTGAAACACAACAATAGAATGCAGAAAATTACTCATAAGAAAT
AATTTATTTTGAAAGAAGTTGTGTCGATTTACGATAAAAACTACACGCAAACGAGGCTCCGCGTTTACAC
CGTTTGGCAATGGAGCGCGCTTGCTATTAGATTTTAGGCCAGCTCAACGAAAGTTTAATTTATTTTTCTT
CTTTTTTTCCATTTTTTTGAGTAAAATATCGAATTTTTTGTATTAATTCTGTAAATTTTATAATTTGCAA
CTATTTTGGCGTATTCTGCTTGTTTTTATCAGCGAATTTTTATGCATTTCAGTCAAAAGTTTGAGCAGGA
AAAATGACATTTAGGACTTTGTAAAATTGTATTCTTAAATTTGCTTGAAAACCTACGTGTACAATTGATT
TTATTGAATTTTTCTTACGTTTCCCGTTGTATCTTATTGTATTTAACTTTCATCATAAAATAATTTATTT
CCAGGTAAAATATCCGACGCTCTCGTGGATCCCCGGGATTGGCTCAGAAAAAAAGGTACCGACCATGACC
GAGTACAAGCCCACGGTGCGCCTCGCCACCCGCGACGACGTCCCCAGGGCCGTACGCACCCTCGCCGCCG
CGTTCGCCGACTACCCCGCCACGCGCCACACCGTCGATCCGGACCGCCACATCGAGCGGGTCACCGAGCT
GCAAGAACTCTTCCTCACGCGCGTCGGGCTCGACATCGGCAAGGTGTGGGTCGGTAAGTTTAAACATATA
TATACTAACTAACCCTGATTATTTAAATTTTCAGCGGACGACGGCGCCGCGGTGGCGGTCTGGACCACGC
CGGAGAGCGTCGAAGCGGGGGCGGTGTTCGCCGAGATCGGCCCGCGCATGGCCGAGTTGAGCGGTTCCCG
GCTGGCCGCGCAGCAACAGATGGAAGGCCTCCTGGCGCCGCACCGGCCCAAGGAGCCCGCGTGGTTCCTG
GCCACCGTCGGCGTCTCGCCCGACGTAAGTTTAAACATGATTTTACTAACTAACTAATCTGATTTAAATT
TTCAGCACCAGGGCAAGGGTCTGGGCAGCGCCGTCGTGCTCCCCGGAGTGGAGGCGGCCGAGCGCGCCGG
GGTGCCCGCCTTCCTGGAGACCTCCGCGCCCCGCAACCTCCCCTTCTACGAGCGGCTCGGCTTCACCGTC
ACCGCCGACGTCGAGGTGCCCGAAGGACCGCGCACCTGGTGCATGACCCGCAAGCCCGGTGCCTGATGAG
CTAGCCGGCCATACAAGTAATCCGGATGATCGACGCCAACGTCGTTGAATTTTCAAATTTTAAATACTGA
ATATTTGTTTTTTTTCCTATTATTTATTTATTCTCTTTGTGTTTTTTTTCTTGCTTTCTAAAAAATTAAT
TCAATCCAAATCTAAACATTTTTTTTTCTCTTTCCGTCTCCCAATTCGTATTCCGCTCCTCTCATCTGAA
CACAATGTGCAAGTTTATTTATCTTCTCGCTTTCATTTCATTAGGACGTGGGGGGAATTGGTGGAAGGGG
GAAACACACAAAAGGATGATGGAAATGAAATAAGGACACACAATATGCAACAACATTCAATTCAGAAATA
TGGAGGAAGGTTTAAAAGAAAACATAAAAATATATAGAGGAGGAAGGAAAACTAGTTCTAGAGCGGCCGC
CACCGCGGTGGAGCTCCCATATGGTGCACTCTCAGTGCAATCTGCTCTGATGCCGCATAGTTAAGCCAGC
CCCGACACCCGCCAACACCCGCTGACGCGCCCTGACGGGCTTGTCTGCTCCCGGCATCCGCTTACAGACA
AGCTGTGACCGTCTCCGGGAGCTGCATGTGTCAGAGGTTTTCACCGTCATCACCGAAACGCGCGAGACGA
AAGGGCCTCGTGATACGCCTATTTTTATAGGTTAATGTCATGATAATAATGGTTTCTTAGACGTCAGGTG
GCACTTTTCGGGGAAATGTGCGCGGAACCCCTATTTGTTTATTTTTCTAAATACATTCAAATATGTATCC
GCTCATGAGACAATAACCCTGATAAATGCTTCAATAATATTGAAAAAGGAAGAGTATGAGTATTCAACAT
TTCCGTGTCGCCCTTATTCCCTTTTTTGCGGCATTTTGCCTTCCTGTTTTTGCTCACCCAGAAACGCTGG
TGAAAGTAAAAGATGCTGAAGATCAGTTGGGTGCACGAGTGGGTTACATCGAACTGGATCTCAACAGCGG
TAAGATCCTTGAGAGTTTTCGCCCCGAAGAACGTTTTCCAATGATGAGCACTTTTAAAGTTCTGCTATGT
GGCGCGGTATTATCCCGTATTGACGCCGGGCAAGAGCAACTCGGTCGCCGCATACACTATTCTCAGAATG
ACTTGGTTGAGTACTCACCAGTCACAGAAAAGCATCTTACGGATGGCATGACAGTAAGAGAATTATGCAG
TGCTGCCATAACCATGAGTGATAACACTGCGGCCAACTTACTTCTGACAACGATCGGAGGACCGAAGGAG
CTAACCGCTTTTTTGCACAACATGGGGGATCATGTAACTCGCCTTGATCGTTGGGAACCGGAGCTGAATG
AAGCCATACCAAACGACGAGCGTGACACCACGATGCCTGTAGCAATGGCAACAACGTTGCGCAAACTATT
AACTGGCGAACTACTTACTCTAGCTTCCCGGCAACAATTAATAGACTGGATGGAGGCGGATAAAGTTGCA
GGACCACTTCTGCGCTCGGCCCTTCCGGCTGGCTGGTTTATTGCTGATAAATCTGGAGCCGGTGAGCGTG
GGTCTCGCGGTATCATTGCAGCACTGGGGCCAGATGGTAAGCCCTCCCGTATCGTAGTTATCTACACGAC
GGGGAGTCAGGCAACTATGGATGAACGAAATAGACAGATCGCTGAGATAGGTGCCTCACTGATTAAGCAT
TGGTAACTGTCAGACCAAGTTTACTCATATATACTTTAGATTGATTTAAAACTTCATTTTTAATTTAAAA
GGATCTAGGTGAAGATCCTTTTTGATAATCTCATGACCAAAATCCCTTAACGTGAGTTTTCGTTCCACTG
AGCGTCAGACCCCGTAGAAAAGATCAAAGGATCTTCTTGAGATCCTTTTTTTCTGCGCGTAATCTGCTGC
TTGCAAACAAAAAAACCACCGCTACCAGCGGTGGTTTGTTTGCCGGATCAAGAGCTACCAACTCTTTTTC
CGAAGGTAACTGGCTTCAGCAGAGCGCAGATACCAAATACTGTTCTTCTAGTGTAGCCGTAGTTAGGCCA
CCACTTCAAGAACTCTGTAGCACCGCCTACATACCTCGCTCTGCTAATCCTGTTACCAGTGGCTGCTGCC
AGTGGCGATAAGTCGTGTCTTACCGGGTTGGACTCAAGACGATAGTTACCGGATAAGGCGCAGCGGTCGG
GCTGAACGGGGGGTTCGTGCACACAGCCCAGCTTGGAGCGAACGACCTACACCGAACTGAGATACCTACA
GCGTGAGCTATGAGAAAGCGCCACGCTTCCCGAAGGGAGAAAGGCGGACAGGTATCCGGTAAGCGGCAGG
GTCGGAACAGGAGAGCGCACGAGGGAGCTTCCAGGGGGAAACGCCTGGTATCTTTATAGTCCTGTCGGGT
TTCGCCACCTCTGACTTGAGCGTCGATTTTTGTGATGCTCGTCAGGGGGGCGGAGCCTATGGAAAAACGC
CAGCAACGCGGCCTTTTTACGGTTCCTGGTCTTTTGCTGGCCTTTGCTCACATGTTCTTTCCTGCGTTAT
CCCCTGATTCTGTGGATAACCGTATTACCGCCTTTGAGTGAGCTGATACCAGCGGATAACAATTTCACAC
AGGAAACAGCTATGACCATGATTACGCCAAGCTATCAACTTTGTATAGAAAAGTTGAACGAGAAACGTAA
AATGATATAAATATCAATATATTAAATTAGATTTTGCATAAAAAACAGACTACATAATACTGTAAAACAC
AACATATCCAGTCACTATGGTCGACCTGCAGACTGGCTGTGTATAAGGGAGCCTGACATTTATATTCCCC
AGAACATCAGGTTAATGGCGTTTTTGATGTCATTTTCGCGGTGGCTGAGATCAGCCACTTCTTCCCCGAT
AACGGAGACCGGCACACTGGCCATATCGGTGGTCATCATGCGCCAGCTTTCATCCCCGATATGCACCACC
GGGTAAAGTTCACGGGGGACTTTATCTGACAGCAGACGTGCACTGGCCAGGGGGATCACCATCCGTCGCC
CGGGCGTGTCAATAATATCACTCTGTACATCCACAAACAGACGATAACGGCTCTCTCTTTTATAGGTGTA
AACCTTAAACTGCATTTCACCAGCCCCTGTTCTCGTCGGCAAAAGAGCCGTTCATTTCAATAAACCGGGC
GACCTCAGCCATCCCTTCCTGATTTTCCGCTTTCCAGCGTTCGGCACGCAGACGACGGGCTTCATTCTGC
ATGGTTGTGCTTACCGAACCGGAGATATTGACATCATATATGCCTTGAGCAACTGATAGCTGTCGCTGTC
AACTGTCACTGTAATACGCTGCTTCATAGCATACCTCTTTTTGACATACTTCGGGTATACATATCAGTAT
ATATTCTTATACCGCAAAAATCAGCGCGCAAATACGCATACTGTTATCTGGCTTTTAGTAAGCCGGATCC
TCTAGATTACGCCCCGCCTGCCACTCATCGCAGTACTGTTGTAATTCATTAAGCATTCTGCCGACATGGA
AGCCATCACAAACGGCATGATGAACCTGAATCGCCAGCGGCATCAGCACCTTGTCGCCTTGCGTATAATA
TTTGCCCATGGTGAAAACGGGGGCGAAGAAGTTGTCCATATTGGCCACGTTTAAATCAAAACTGGTGAAA
CTCACCCAGGGATTGGCTGAGACGAAAAACATATTCTCAATAAACCCTTTAGGGAAATAGGCCAGGTTTT
CACCGTAACACGCCACATCTTGCGAATATATGTGTAGAAACTGCCGGAAATCGTCGTGGTATTCACTCCA
GAGCGATGAAAACGTTTCAGTTTGCTCATGGAAAACGGTGTAACAAGGGTGAACACTATCCCATATCACC
AGCTCACCGTCTTTCATTGCCATACGGAATTCCGGATGAGCATTCATCAGGCGGGCAAGAATGTGAATAA
AGGCCGGATAAAACTTGTGCTTATTTTTCTTTACGGTCTTTAAAAAGGCCGTAATATCCAGCTGAACGGT
CTGGTTATAGGTACATTGAGCAACTGACTGAAATGCCTCAAAATGTTCTTTACGATGCCATTGGGATATA
TCAACGGTGGTATATCCAGTGATTTTTTTCTCCATTTTAGCTTCCTTAGCTCCTGAAAATCTCGACGGAT
CCTAACTCAAAATCCACACATTATACGAGCCGGAAGCATAAAGTGTAAAGCCTGGGGTGCCTAATGCGGC
CGCCATAGTGACTGGATATGTTGTGTTTTACAGTATTATGTAGTCTGTTTTTTATGCAAAATCTAATTTA
ATATATTGATATTTATATCATTTTACGTTTCTCGTTCAACTTTATTATACATAGTTGATAATTCACTGGC
CGTCGTTTTACAACGTCGTGACTGGGAAAACCCTGGCGTTACCCAACTTAA
