>Addgene plasmid #26302 | pBCN22-R4R3 | addgene partial sequence | sequence record 32572 | 26302 with mCherry-R (TTGGTCACCTTCAGCTTGG)
TCGCCCTCGATCTCGAACTCGTGGCCGTTCACGGAGCCCTCCATGTGCACCTTGAAGCGCATGAACTCCT
TGATGATGGCCATGTTATCCTCCTCGCCCTTGCTCACCATGGTCGAGGGTTAAAATGAAAAGTGGTGGAG
AGAAGTCAACCGCTCGGTGGGATGCGCGAGCCTGGAGATAACTTTGATTTTCGGCGAGCCCTTCTTTTTC
CCTGGGTGGGTGGATTGGGAGGCGGGGATATCCAATTGTAATTCTAGGTAGCTGAAAAGTGTCTAGAGTC
GACCAAGTCTCGTTGTTTGCCGTCGGATGTCTGCCCAAGTCTCGTTGTTTGCCGTCGGATGTCTGCCCAA
GTCTCGTTGTTTGCCGTCGGATGTCTGCCCAAGTCTCGTTGTTTGCCGTCGGATGTCTGCCCAAGTCTCG
TTGTTTGCCGTCGGATGTCTGCCCAAGTCTCGTTGTTTGCCGTCGGATGTCTGCCCAAGTCTCGTTGTTT
GCCGTCGGATGTCTGCCCAAGGCCTGCAGGAATTCGATATCAAGCTTGGTACCGAGCTCGGGGGCCCCCC
TCGAGGGGAGAAAATGCGGAGAGAAGAACCCAGCATCTTAATAAAATTATATAATTTTGAATAAAATCAA
ATTAAAAATAAGATTAATTGAAACACAACAATAGAATGCAGAAAATTACTCATAAGAAATAATTTATTTT
GAAAGAAGTTGTGTCGATTTACGATAAAAACTACACGCAAACGAGGCTCCGCGTTTACACCGTTTGGCAA
TGGAGCGCGCTTGCTATTAGATTTTAGGCCAGCTCAACGAAAGTTTAATTTATTTTTCTTCTTTTTTTCC
ATTTTTTTGAGTAA
