>Addgene plasmid #26302 | pBCN22-R4R3 | addgene partial sequence | sequence record 32573 | 26302 with CAT-R
CGGTGGTATATCCAGTGATTTTTTTCTCCATTTTAGCTTCCTTAGCTCCTGAAAATCTCGACGGATCCTA
ACTCAAAATCCACACATTATACGAGCCGGAAGCATAAAGTGTAAAGCCTGGGGTGCCTAATGCGGCCGCC
ATAGTGACTGGATATGTTGTGTTTTACAGTATTATGTAGTCTGTTTTTTATGCAAAATCTAATTTAATAT
ATTGATATTTATATCATTTTACGTTTCTCGTTCAACTTTATTATACATAGTTGATAATTCACTGGCCGTC
GTTTTACAACGTCGTGACTGGGAAAACCCTGGCGTTACCCAACTTAATCGCCTTGCAGCACATCCCCCTT
TCGCCAGCTGGCGTAATAGCGAAGAGGCCCGCACCGATCGCCCTTCCCAACAGTTGCGCAGCCTGAATGG
CGAATGGCGCCTGATGCGGTATTTTCTCCTTACGCATCTGTGCGGTATTTCACACCGCATATGCCGGGCC
CTGTGTGCGGTTTTTTCTATGATGTTTCAAAAAAATTTATCAGAAGTAAAAAACATAAGAAGTGTACACA
GAACATTGTGTAGATTTTGGGATAGAATTATTATTAATGGGGGGAGGGAGCACAATTTTTTTCGACTTTT
TATTACGAATTAATTCTATTTTTGAATCTACACAATTTCATTGTTAGAGGTGACTTAAAAGAAGCTAAAA
AACAAAGAAATTAAGAGAAGTTTTTTGATAATAACAAAAATAGGGGGTGGGAGCACAGGGAGAAAGAGCA
TGTAGGGATGTTGAAGAGTAATTGGACTTAGAAGTCAGAGGCACGGGCGCGAGATGGCGATCTGATGACA
